Addgene plasmid #154219: HA_Axin1 in pRK5
Purpose: N-terminal HA-tagged AXIN1 cDNA expression vector for transfections
Depositing lab: David Sabatini. Publication: Dihydroxyacetone phosphate signals glucose availability to mTORC1. Orozco JM, Krawczyk PA, Scaria SM, Cangelosi AL, Chan SH, Kunchok T, Lewis CA, Sabatini DM. Nat Metab. 2020 Sep;2(9):893-901. doi: 10.1038/s42255-020-0250-5. Epub 2020 Jul 27. PubMed 32719541.
Backbone
  Vector backbone: pRK5
  Vector type: Mammalian Expression
Growth in bacteria
  Bacterial resistance: Ampicillin, 100 μg/mL
  Growth temperature: 37°C
  Growth strain: DH5alpha
  Copy number: High Copy
Gene/Insert
  Gene/Insert name: AXIN1
  Species: H. sapiens (human)
  Insert size (bp): 2637
  Entrez Gene: AXIN1 (a.k.a. AXIN, PPP1R49)
  Promoter: CMV
  Tag / fusion protein: HA (N terminal on backbone)
  Cloning method: Restriction Enzyme; 5′ cloning site SalI (not destroyed); 3′ cloning site NotI (not destroyed)
  Sequencing primers: 5′ ATTTAGGTGACACTATAG
Terms and licenses: Academic/Nonprofit Terms; Industry Terms: Not Available to Industry
How to cite: HA_Axin1 in pRK5 was a gift from David Sabatini (Addgene plasmid # 154219 ; http://n2t.net/addgene:154219 ; RRID:Addgene_154219)
