[The description below was written by a language model from this plasmid's Addgene catalogue record and pLannotate feature annotations shown in this document.]
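Description:
HA_Axin1 in pRK5 is a mammalian expression plasmid built on the pRK5 backbone for producing N-terminally HA-tagged human AXIN1 in transfected cells. It is propagated in E. coli as a high-copy plasmid through a ColE1/pUC-type origin and selected with ampicillin via the β-lactamase (AmpR) gene and its native promoter. The annotated 7,246-nt sequence also carries an M13 phage origin, which can support single-stranded DNA production, along with assorted backbone remnants that have no evident role in expression: fragments of lacZα, lacI, rop and the pBR322 bom region, plus a lac promoter/operator and CAP site.

The expression cassette is driven by the CMV immediate-early enhancer and promoter, which span the numbering origin of the circular map, followed by a fragment of CMV intron A and an SP6 phage promoter that lies upstream of the insert and matches the listed sequencing primer site. A short fragment annotated as an IgH signal sequence lies just after SP6; this most likely reflects leader or intron sequence in the backbone rather than a functional secretion signal, though the record does not clarify this. The AXIN1 cDNA, cloned between retained SalI and NotI sites, is listed as a 2,637 bp insert, of which the annotated AXIN1 match covers about 2.5 kb. The HA epitope is supplied by the backbone according to the catalogue entry but is not separately annotated in the feature table. An SV40 polyadenylation signal terminates the transcript, and an SV40 enhancer/early promoter region sits downstream.

AXIN1 is a scaffold of the β-catenin destruction complex that restrains Wnt signalling. The construct allows its overexpression and detection or immunoprecipitation through the HA tag, and it was deposited with work on glucose sensing by mTORC1.
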