Features (pLannotate 1.2.2; 20 found; start..end, strand, type, name):
      1..204     +  promoter       CMV promoter: human cytomegalovirus (CMV) immediate early promoter
    340..383     +  intron         CMV intron (fragment): modified intron A from human cytomegalovirus
    435..453     +  promoter       SP6 promoter: promoter for bacteriophage SP6 RNA polymerase
    457..494     +  CDS            IgH signal sequence (fragment): signal sequence from the mouse immunoglobulin heavy chain variable region
    639..3116    +  CDS            AXIN1: AXIN1_HUMAN - Also known as AXIN. Experimental evidence at protein level: Swiss-Prot protein existence level 1. Component of the beta-catenin destruction complex required for regulating CTNNB1 levels through phosphorylation and ubiquitination, and modulating Wnt-signaling (PubMed:12192039, PubMed:27098453). Controls dorsoventral patterning via two opposing effects; down-regulates CTNNB1 to inhibit the Wnt signaling pathway and ventralize embryos, but also dorsalizes embryos by activating a Wnt- independent JNK signaling pathway (PubMed:12192039). In Wnt signaling, probably facilitates the phos
   3166..3300    +  polyA_signal   SV40 poly(A) signal: SV40 polyadenylation signal
   3369..3726    +  promoter       SV40 promoter: SV40 enhancer and early promoter
   3745..3899    +  CDS            lacZα (fragment): LacZα fragment of β-galactosidase; lacZ fragment
   3905..3956    -  misc_feature   bom (fragment): basis of mobility region from pBR322
   3975..4355    +  rep_origin     M13 ori (sequence partly withheld): M13 bacteriophage origin of replication; arrow indicates direction of (+) strand synthesis
   4431..4480    -  misc_feature   bom (fragment): basis of mobility region from pBR322
   4582..4617    -  CDS            rop (fragment): Rop protein, which maintains plasmids at low copy number; rop
   4712..4816    +  promoter       AmpR promoter: bla
   4817..5677    +  CDS            AmpR: β-lactamase; bla; confers resistance to ampicillin, carbenicillin, and related antibiotics
   5848..6436    +  rep_origin     ori: high-copy-number ColE1/pMB1/pBR322/pUC origin of replication
   6619..6711    +  CDS            lacI (fragment): lac repressor; lacI; The lac repressor binds to the lac operator to inhibit transcription in E. coli. This inhibition can be relieved by adding lactose or isopropyl-β-D-thiogalactopyranoside (IPTG).
   6724..6745    +  protein_bind   CAP binding site: CAP binding activates transcription in the presence of cAMP. E. coli catabolite activator protein
   6760..6790    +  promoter       lac promoter: promoter for the E. coli lac operon
   6798..6814    +  protein_bind   lac operator: The lac repressor binds to the lac operator to inhibit transcription in E. coli. This inhibition can be relieved by adding lactose or isopropyl-β-D-thiogalactopyranoside (IPTG). lac repressor encoded by lacI
   6867..7246    +  enhancer       CMV enhancer: human cytomegalovirus immediate early enhancer
>Addgene plasmid #154219 | HA_Axin1 in pRK5 | addgene full sequence | sequence record 315801 | Addgene NGS Result
GTGATGCGGTTTTGGCAGTACATCAATGGGCGTGGATAGCGGTTTGACTCACGGGGATTTCCAAGTCTCC
ACCCCATTGACGTCAATGGGAGTTTGTTTTGGCACCAAAATCAACGGGACTTTCCAAAATGTCGTAACAA
CTCCGCCCCATTGACGCAAATGGGCGGTAGGCGTGTACGGTGGGAGGTCTATATAAGCAGAGCTCGTTTA
GTGAACCGTCAGATCGCCTGGAGACGCCATCCACGCTGTTTTGACCTCCATAGAAGACACCGGGACCGAT
CCAGCCTCCGCGGCCGGGAACGGTGCATTGGAACGCGGATTCCCCGTGCCAAGAGTGACGTAAGTACCGC
CTATAGAGTCTATAGGCCCACCCCCTTGGCTTCGTTAGAACGCGGCTACAATTAATACATAACCTTATGT
ATCATACACATACGATTTAGGTGACACTATAGAATAACATCCACTTTGCCTTTCTCTCCACAGGTGTCCA
CTCCCAGGTCCAACTGCACCTCGGTTCTATCGATTGAATTCCCGAACCGACAGTCGGTCTCTTCACCAAG
GCCATTCGCGCCACCATGGGCTACCCCTATGATGTGCCTGACTACGCAGATCTCAATGGTGGTGGTGGTG
GGTCGACGATGAATATCCAAGAGCAGGGTTTCCCCTTGGACCTCGGAGCAAGTTTCACCGAAGATGCTCC
CCGACCCCCAGTGCCTGGTGAGGAGGGAGAACTGGTGTCCACAGACCCGAGGCCCGCCAGCTACAGTTTC
TGCTCCGGGAAAGGTGTTGGCATTAAAGGTGAGACTTCGACGGCCACTCCGAGGCGCTCGGATCTGGACC
TGGGGTATGAGCCTGAGGGCAGTGCCTCCCCCACCCCACCATACTTGAAGTGGGCTGAGTCACTGCATTC
CCTGCTGGATGACCAAGATGGGATAAGCCTGTTCAGGACTTTCCTGAAGCAGGAGGGCTGTGCCGACTTG
CTGGACTTCTGGTTTGCCTGCACTGGCTTCAGGAAGCTGGAGCCCTGTGACTCGAACGAGGAGAAGAGGC
TGAAGCTGGCGAGAGCCATCTACCGAAAGTACATTCTTGATAACAATGGCATCGTGTCCCGGCAGACCAA
GCCAGCCACCAAGAGCTTCATAAAGGGCTGCATCATGAAGCAGCTGATCGATCCTGCCATGTTTGACCAG
GCCCAGACCGAAATCCAGGCCACTATGGAGGAAAACACCTATCCCTCCTTCCTTAAGTCTGATATTTATT
TGGAATATACGAGGACAGGCTCGGAGAGCCCCAAAGTCTGTAGTGACCAGAGCTCTGGGTCAGGGACAGG
GAAGGGCATATCTGGATACCTGCCGACCTTAAATGAAGATGAGGAATGGAAGTGTGACCAGGACATGGAC
GAGGACGATGGCAGAGACGCTGCTCCCCCCGGAAGACTCCCTCAGAAGCTGCTCCTGGAGACAGCTGCCC
CGAGGGTCTCCTCCAGTAGACGGTACAGCGAAGGCAGAGAGTTCAGGTATGGATCCTGGCGGGAGCCAGT
CAACCCCTATTATGTCAATGCCGGCTATGCCCTGGCCCCAGCCACCAGTGCCAACGACAGCGAGCAGCAG
AGCCTGTCCAGCGATGCAGACACCCTGTCCCTCACGGACAGCAGCGTGGATGGGATCCCCCCATACAGGA
TCCGTAAGCAGCACCGCAGGGAGATGCAGGAGAGCGTGCAGGTCAATGGGCGGGTGCCCCTACCTCACAT
TCCCCGCACGTACCGGGTGCCGAAGGAGGTCCGCGTGGAGCCTCAGAAGTTCGCGGAGGAGCTCATCCAC
CGCCTGGAGGCTGTGCAGCGCACGCGGGAGGCCGAGGAGAAGCTGGAGGAGCGGCTGAAGCGCGTGCGCA
TGGAGGAGGAAGGTGAGGACGGCGATCCATCATCAGGGCCCCCAGGGCCGTGTCACAAGCTGCCTCCCGC
CCCCGCTTGGCACCACTTCCCGCCCCGCTGTGTGGACATGGGCTGTGCCGGGCTCCGGGATGCACACGAG
GAGAACCCTGAGAGCATCCTGGACGAGCACGTACAGCGTGTGCTGAGGACACCTGGCCGCCAGTCGCCTG
GGCCTGGCCATCGCTCCCCGGACAGTGGGCACGTGGCCAAGATGCCAGTGGCACTGGGGGGTGCCGCCTC
GGGGCACGGGAAGCACGTACCCAAGTCAGGGGCGAAGCTGGACGCGGCCGGCCTGCACCACCACCGACAC
GTCCACCACCACGTCCACCACAGCACAGCCCGGCCCAAGGAGCAGGTGGAGGCCGAGGCCACCCGCAGGG
CCCAGAGCAGCTTCGCCTGGGGCCTGGAACCACACAGCCATGGGGCAAGGTCCCGAGGCTACTCAGAGAG
TGTTGGCGCTGCCCCCAACGCCAGTGATGGCCTCGCCCACAGTGGGAAGGTGGGCGTGGCGTGCAAAAGA
AATGCCAAGAAGGCCGAGTCGGGGAAGAGCGCCAGCACCGAGGTGCCAGGTGCCTCGGAGGATGCGGAGA
AGAACCAGAAAATCATGCAGTGGATCATTGAGGGGGAAAAGGAGATCAGCAGGCACCGCAGGACCGGCCA
CGGGTCTTCGGGGACGAGGAAGCCACAGCCCCATGAGAACTCCAGACCCTTGTCCCTTGAGCACCCCTGG
GCCGGCCCTCAGCTCCGGACCTCCGTGCAGCCCTCCCACCTCTTCATCCAAGACCCCACCATGCCACCCC
ACCCAGCTCCCAACCCCCTAACCCAGCTGGAGGAGGCGCGCCGACGTCTGGAGGAGGAAGAAAAGAGAGC
CAGCCGAGCACCCTCCAAGCAGAGGACAAGATCGCAGAGGAAGGTGGGCGGCGGGAGTGCCCAGCCGTGT
GACAGCATCGTTGTGGCGTACTACTTCTGCGGGGAACCCATCCCCTACCGCACCCTGGTGAGGGGCCGCG
CTGTCACCCTGGGCCAGTTCAAGGAGCTGCTGACCAAAAAGGGCAGCTACAGATACTACTTCAAGAAAGT
GAGCGACGAGTTTGACTGTGGGGTGGTGTTTGAGGAGGTTCGAGAGGACGAGGCCGTCCTGCCCGTCTTT
GAGGAGAAGATCATCGGCAAAGTGGAGAAGGTGGACTGAGCGGCCGCTAAGTAAGTAAGGATCCCCAGCT
TGGCCGCCATGGCCCAACTTGTTTATTGCAGCTTATAATGGTTACAAATAAAGCAATAGCATCACAAATT
TCACAAATAAAGCATTTTTTTCACTGCATTCTAGTTGTGGTTTGTCCAAACTCATCAATGTATCTTATCA
TGTCTGGATCGGGAATTAATTCGGCGCAGCACCATGGCCTGAAATAACCTCTGAAAGAGGAACTTGGTTA
GGTACCTTCTGAGGCGGAAAGAACCAGCTGTGGAATGTGTGTCAGTTAGGGTGTGGAAAGTCCCCAGGCT
CCCCAGCAGGCAGAAGTATGCAAAGCATGCATCTCAATTAGTCAGCAACCAGGTGTGGAAAGTCCCCAGG
CTCCCCAGCAGGCAGAAGTATGCAAAGCATGCATCTCAATTAGTCAGCAACCATAGTCCCGCCCCTAACT
CCGCCCATCCCGCCCCTAACTCCGCCCAGTTCCGCCCATTCTCCGCCCCATGGCTGACTAATTTTTTTTA
TTTATGCAGAGGCCGAGGCCGCCTCGGCCTCTGAGCTATTCCAGAAGTAGTGAGGAGGCTTTTTTGGAGG
CCTAGGCTTTTGCAAAAAGCTGTTAACAGCTTGGCACTGGCCGTCGTTTTACAACGTCGTGACTGGGAAA
ACCCTGGCGTTACCCAACTTAATCGCCTTGCAGCACATCCCCCTTTCGCCAGCTGGCGTAATAGCGAAGA
GGCCCGCACCGATCGCCCTTCCCAACAGTTGCGCAGCCTGAATGGCGAATGGCGCCTGATGCGGTATTTT
CTCCTTACGCATCTGTGCGGTATTTCACACCGCATA
[142 nt withheld, positions 3957-4098]
C
[141 nt withheld, positions 4100-4240]
CCTTTGACGTTGGAGTCCACGTTCTTT
[37 nt withheld, positions 4268-4304]
ACCCTATCTCGGGCTATTCTTTTGATTTATAAGGGATTTTGCCGATTTCGGCCTATTGGTTAAAAAATGA
GCTGATTTAACAAAAATTTAACGCGAATTTTAACAAAATATTAACGTTTACAATTTTATGGTGCACTCTC
AGTACAATCTGCTCTGATGCCGCATAGTTAAGCCAGCCCCGACACCCGCCAACACCCGCTGACGCGCCCT
GACGGGCTTGTCTGCTCCCGGCATCCGCTTACAGACAAGCTGTGACCGTCTCCGGGAGCTGCATGTGTCA
GAGGTTTTCACCGTCATCACCGAAACGCGCGAGACGAAAGGGCCTCGTGATACGCCTATTTTTATAGGTT
AATGTCATGATAATAATGGTTTCTTAGACGTCAGGTGGCACTTTTCGGGGAAATGTGCGCGGAACCCCTA
TTTGTTTATTTTTCTAAATACATTCAAATATGTATCCGCTCATGAGACAATAACCCTGATAAATGCTTCA
ATAATATTGAAAAAGGAAGAGTATGAGTATTCAACATTTCCGTGTCGCCCTTATTCCCTTTTTTGCGGCA
TTTTGCCTTCCTGTTTTTGCTCACCCAGAAACGCTGGTGAAAGTAAAAGATGCTGAAGATCAGTTGGGTG
CACGAGTGGGTTACATCGAACTGGATCTCAACAGCGGTAAGATCCTTGAGAGTTTTCGCCCCGAAGAACG
TTTTCCAATGATGAGCACTTTTAAAGTTCTGCTATGTGGCGCGGTATTATCCCGTATTGACGCCGGGCAA
GAGCAACTCGGTCGCCGCATACACTATTCTCAGAATGACTTGGTTGAGTACTCACCAGTCACAGAAAAGC
ATCTTACGGATGGCATGACAGTAAGAGAATTATGCAGTGCTGCCATAACCATGAGTGATAACACTGCGGC
CAACTTACTTCTGACAACGATCGGAGGACCGAAGGAGCTAACCGCTTTTTTGCACAACATGGGGGATCAT
GTAACTCGCCTTGATCGTTGGGAACCGGAGCTGAATGAAGCCATACCAAACGACGAGCGTGACACCACGA
TGCCTGTAGCAATGGCAACAACGTTGCGCAAACTATTAACTGGCGAACTACTTACTCTAGCTTCCCGGCA
ACAATTAATAGACTGGATGGAGGCGGATAAAGTTGCAGGACCACTTCTGCGCTCGGCCCTTCCGGCTGGC
TGGTTTATTGCTGATAAATCTGGAGCCGGTGAGCGTGGGTCTCGCGGTATCATTGCAGCACTGGGGCCAG
ATGGTAAGCCCTCCCGTATCGTAGTTATCTACACGACGGGGAGTCAGGCAACTATGGATGAACGAAATAG
ACAGATCGCTGAGATAGGTGCCTCACTGATTAAGCATTGGTAACTGTCAGACCAAGTTTACTCATATATA
CTTTAGATTGATTTAAAACTTCATTTTTAATTTAAAAGGATCTAGGTGAAGATCCTTTTTGATAATCTCA
TGACCAAAATCCCTTAACGTGAGTTTTCGTTCCACTGAGCGTCAGACCCCGTAGAAAAGATCAAAGGATC
TTCTTGAGATCCTTTTTTTCTGCGCGTAATCTGCTGCTTGCAAACAAAAAAACCACCGCTACCAGCGGTG
GTTTGTTTGCCGGATCAAGAGCTACCAACTCTTTTTCCGAAGGTAACTGGCTTCAGCAGAGCGCAGATAC
CAAATACTGTTCTTCTAGTGTAGCCGTAGTTAGGCCACCACTTCAAGAACTCTGTAGCACCGCCTACATA
CCTCGCTCTGCTAATCCTGTTACCAGTGGCTGCTGCCAGTGGCGATAAGTCGTGTCTTACCGGGTTGGAC
TCAAGACGATAGTTACCGGATAAGGCGCAGCGGTCGGGCTGAACGGGGGGTTCGTGCACACAGCCCAGCT
TGGAGCGAACGACCTACACCGAACTGAGATACCTACAGCGTGAGCTATGAGAAAGCGCCACGCTTCCCGA
AGGGAGAAAGGCGGACAGGTATCCGGTAAGCGGCAGGGTCGGAACAGGAGAGCGCACGAGGGAGCTTCCA
GGGGGAAACGCCTGGTATCTTTATAGTCCTGTCGGGTTTCGCCACCTCTGACTTGAGCGTCGATTTTTGT
GATGCTCGTCAGGGGGGCGGAGCCTATGGAAAAACGCCAGCAACGCGGCCTTTTTACGGTTCCTGGCCTT
TTGCTGGCCTTTTGCTCACATGTTCTTTCCTGCGTTATCCCCTGATTCTGTGGATAACCGTATTACCGCC
TTTGAGTGAGCTGATACCGCTCGCCGCAGCCGAACGACCGAGCGCAGCGAGTCAGTGAGCGAGGAAGCGG
AAGAGCGCCCAATACGCAAACCGCCTCTCCCCGCGCGTTGGCCGATTCATTAATGCAGCTGGCACGACAG
GTTTCCCGACTGGAAAGCGGGCAGTGAGCGCAACGCAATTAATGTGAGTTAGCTCACTCATTAGGCACCC
CAGGCTTTACACTTTATGCTTCCGGCTCGTATGTTGTGTGGAATTGTGAGCGGATAACAATTTCACACAG
GAAACAGCTATGACATGATTACGAATTAATTCGAGCTCGCCCGACATTGATTATTGACTAGTTATTAATA
GTAATCAATTACGGGGTCATTAGTTCATAGCCCATATATGGAGTTCCGCGTTACATAACTTACGGTAAAT
GGCCCGCCTGGCTGACCGCCCAACGACCCCCGCCCATTGACGTCAATAATGACGTATGTTCCCATAGTAA
CGCCAATAGGGACTTTCCATTGACGTCAATGGGTGGAGTATTTACGGTAAACTGCCCACTTGGCAGTACA
TCAAGTGTATCATATGCCAAGTACGCCCCCTATTGACGTCAATGACGGTAAATGGCCCGCCTGGCATTAT
GCCCAGTACATGACCTTATGGGACTTTCCTACTTGGCAGTACATCTACGTATTAGTCATCGCTATTACCA
TG
